Addgene plasmid #135299: pcDNA5-FRT-T0-eGFP-HROB
Purpose: Expresses eGFP-tagged HROB in mammalian cells
Depositing lab: Daniel Durocher. Depositing organization: Sinai Health System. Publication: Control of homologous recombination by the HROB-MCM8-MCM9 pathway. Hustedt N, Saito Y, Zimmermann M, Alvarez-Quilon A, Setiaputra D, Adam S, McEwan A, Yuan JY, Olivieri M, Zhao Y, Kanemaki MT, Jurisicova A, Durocher D. Genes Dev. 2019 Oct 1;33(19-20):1397-1415. doi: 10.1101/gad.329508.119. Epub 2019 Aug 29. PubMed 31467087.
Backbone
  Vector backbone: pcDNA5-FRT-T0
  Backbone manufacturer: Invitrogen
  Backbone size w/o insert (bp): 5834
  Total vector size (bp): 7775
  Vector type: Mammalian Expression
  Selectable markers: Hygromycin
Growth in bacteria
  Bacterial resistance: Ampicillin, 100 μg/mL
  Growth temperature: 37°C
  Growth strain: DH5alpha
  Copy number: High Copy
Gene/Insert
  Gene/Insert name: HROB (alt name: C17orf53)
  Species: H. sapiens (human)
  Insert size (bp): 1941
  GenBank ID: NM_001171251.3
  Entrez Gene: HROB (a.k.a. C17orf53, MCM8IP)
  Promoter: CMV
  Tag / fusion protein: eGFP (N terminal on insert)
  Cloning method: Restriction Enzyme; 5′ cloning site AscI (not destroyed); 3′ cloning site EcoRI (not destroyed)
  Sequencing primers: 5′ CMV-fwd; 3′ BGH-rev
Terms and licenses: Academic/Nonprofit Terms; Industry Terms: Not Available to Industry
How to cite: pcDNA5-FRT-T0-eGFP-HROB was a gift from Daniel Durocher (Addgene plasmid # 135299 ; http://n2t.net/addgene:135299 ; RRID:Addgene_135299)
