[The description below was written by a language model from this plasmid's Addgene catalogue record and pLannotate feature annotations shown in this document.]
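Description:
pcDNA5-FRT-T0-eGFP-HROB is a 7,775 bp mammalian expression plasmid built on the Invitrogen pcDNA5-FRT-T0 backbone, designed to express human HROB (also known as C17orf53 or MCM8IP) fused at its N terminus to eGFP. It is propagated in E. coli as a high-copy plasmid through a ColE1/pUC-type origin and selected with ampicillin via the β-lactamase gene. Short remnants of f1 ori, lac regulatory sequences and a bom region are also annotated in the backbone.

The expression cassette is driven by the CMV enhancer and immediate early promoter, which span the numbering origin of the circular map. Immediately downstream of the promoter the annotation software flags two short tet operator-containing fragments. This is consistent with a tetracycline-regulated CMV promoter, where transcription is held off in cells expressing the Tet repressor and induced by tetracycline or doxycycline. The EGFP coding sequence is followed closely by the roughly 1.9 kb HROB open reading frame, cloned between AscI and EcoRI sites, and the transcript ends at a bovine growth hormone polyadenylation signal.

Downstream lies an FRT site placed directly in front of a hygromycin phosphotransferase gene with an SV40 poly(A) signal, with no complete promoter annotated upstream of it. In this arrangement, FLP-mediated recombination into a genomic FRT site in a suitable host cell line is expected to supply the promoter for hygromycin resistance, allowing selection of isogenic, single-site integrants.

HROB is a DNA-binding protein that recruits the MCM8-MCM9 helicase complex to DNA damage sites during homologous recombination. The construct suits transient or stable expression for following HROB localisation by fluorescence or for functional studies of this repair pathway.
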