Features (pLannotate 1.2.2; 22 found; start..end, strand, type, name):
      1..204     +  promoter       CMV promoter: human cytomegalovirus (CMV) immediate early promoter
    206..225     +  promoter       PLtetO-1 promoter (fragment): modified phage lambda PL promoter with tet operator sites (Lutz and Bujard, 1997)
    227..246     +  promoter       PLtetO-1 promoter (fragment): modified phage lambda PL promoter with tet operator sites (Lutz and Bujard, 1997)
    254..287     +  promoter       TRE3GV promoter (fragment): 3rd-generation Tet-responsive promoter that can be activated by binding of Tet-On® 3G, optimized for retroviral and lentiviral vectors
    376..1092    +  CDS            EGFP: EGFP is a basic (constitutively fluorescent) green fluorescent protein published in 1996, derived from Aequorea victoria. It is reported to be a rapidly-maturing weak dimer with moderate acid sensitivity.
   1102..3039    +  CDS            HROB: HROB_HUMAN - Also known as C17orf53. Experimental evidence at protein level: Swiss-Prot protein existence level 1. DNA-binding protein involved in homologous recombination that acts by recruiting the MCM8-MCM9 helicase complex to sites of DNA damage to promote DNA repair synthesis. From Homo sapiens (Human).
   3119..3343    +  polyA_signal   bGH poly(A) signal: bovine growth hormone polyadenylation signal
   3347..3368    +  promoter       SV40 promoter (fragment): SV40 enhancer and early promoter
   3389..3622    +  rep_origin     f1 ori (fragment) (sequence partly withheld): f1 bacteriophage origin of replication; arrow indicates direction of (+) strand synthesis
   3627..3674    +  protein_bind   FRT: FLP-mediated recombination occurs in the 8-bp core sequence TCTAGAAA (Turan and Bode, 2011). FLP recombinase from the Saccharomyces cerevisiae 2μ plasmid
   3682..4704    +  CDS            HygR: hygromycin B phosphotransferase confers resistance to hygromycin
   4714..4839    +  CDS            ble (fragment): BLE_KLEPN - Experimental evidence at protein level: Swiss-Prot protein existence level 1. Binding protein with a strong affinity to the bleomycin family of antibiotics. Binds to CL990; an antimitotic-antibiotic compound. From Klebsiella pneumoniae.
   4834..4955    +  polyA_signal   SV40 poly(A) signal: SV40 polyadenylation signal
   5028..5044    -  protein_bind   lac operator: The lac repressor binds to the lac operator to inhibit transcription in E. coli. This inhibition can be relieved by adding lactose or isopropyl-β-D-thiogalactopyranoside (IPTG). lac repressor encoded by lacI
   5052..5082    -  promoter       lac promoter: promoter for the E. coli lac operon
   5097..5118    -  protein_bind   CAP binding site: CAP binding activates transcription in the presence of cAMP. E. coli catabolite activator protein
   5131..5223    -  CDS            lacI (fragment): lac repressor; lacI; The lac repressor binds to the lac operator to inhibit transcription in E. coli. This inhibition can be relieved by adding lactose or isopropyl-β-D-thiogalactopyranoside (IPTG).
   5406..5994    -  rep_origin     ori: high-copy-number ColE1/pMB1/pBR322/pUC origin of replication
   6165..7025    -  CDS            AmpR: β-lactamase; bla; confers resistance to ampicillin, carbenicillin, and related antibiotics
   7026..7130    -  promoter       AmpR promoter: bla
   7189..7241    -  misc_feature   bom (fragment): basis of mobility region from pBR322
   7396..7775    +  enhancer       CMV enhancer: human cytomegalovirus immediate early enhancer
>Addgene plasmid #135299 | pcDNA5-FRT-T0-eGFP-HROB | addgene full sequence | sequence record 273459 | Addgene NGS Result
GTGATGCGGTTTTGGCAGTACATCAATGGGCGTGGATAGCGGTTTGACTCACGGGGATTTCCAAGTCTCC
ACCCCATTGACGTCAATGGGAGTTTGTTTTGGCACCAAAATCAACGGGACTTTCCAAAATGTCGTAACAA
CTCCGCCCCATTGACGCAAATGGGCGGTAGGCGTGTACGGTGGGAGGTCTATATAAGCAGAGCTCTCCCT
ATCAGTGATAGAGATCTCCCTATCAGTGATAGAGATCGTCGACGAGCTCGTTTAGTGAACCGTCAGATCG
CCTGGAGACGCCATCCACGCTGTTTTGACCTCCATAGAAGACACCGGGACCGATCCAGCCTCCGGACTCT
AGCGTTTAAACTTAAGCTTGGTACCATGGTGAGCAAGGGCGAGGAGCTGTTCACCGGGGTGGTGCCCATC
CTGGTCGAGCTGGACGGCGACGTAAACGGCCACAAGTTCAGCGTGTCCGGCGAGGGCGAGGGCGATGCCA
CCTACGGCAAGCTGACCCTGAAGTTCATCTGCACCACCGGCAAGCTGCCCGTGCCCTGGCCCACCCTCGT
GACCACCCTGACCTACGGCGTGCAGTGCTTCAGCCGCTACCCCGACCACATGAAGCAGCACGACTTCTTC
AAGTCCGCCATGCCCGAAGGCTACGTCCAGGAGCGCACCATCTTCTTCAAGGACGACGGCAACTACAAGA
CCCGCGCCGAGGTGAAGTTCGAGGGCGACACCCTGGTGAACCGCATCGAGCTGAAGGGCATCGACTTCAA
GGAGGACGGCAACATCCTGGGGCACAAGCTGGAGTACAACTACAACAGCCACAACGTCTATATCATGGCC
GACAAGCAGAAGAACGGCATCAAGGTGAACTTCAAGATCCGCCACAACATCGAGGACGGCAGCGTGCAGC
TCGCCGACCACTACCAGCAGAACACCCCCATCGGCGACGGCCCCGTGCTGCTGCCCGACAACCACTACCT
GAGCACCCAGTCCGCCCTGAGCAAAGACCCCAACGAGAAGCGCGATCACATGGTCCTGCTGGAGTTCGTG
ACCGCCGCCGGGATCACTCTCGGCATGGACGAGCTGTACAAGGGCGCGCCAGCGTGCAGTTTGCAGAAGC
TGTTTGCTGTGGAAGAGGAGTTTGAAGATGAGGATTTCTTGTCTGCTGTGGAGGATGCAGAGAACCGGTT
TACTGGCTCACTGCCTGTGAATGCTGGGCGCCTGAGACCTGTCTCTTCTAGGCCACAGGAGACTGTGCAG
GCACAGTCCTCCAGGCTGCTGCTGTTACACCCCACTGCTCCCTCAGAGGCTTTGGGCCTGCCAGACTTGG
ACCTCTGCCTCCCTGCCTCCAGCACGCCCAGTGCTGACAGCCGTCCATCATGCATAGGAGCAGCTCCCCT
AAGGCCTGTCTCTACTTCCAGCAGCTGGATTGGCAATCAGAGAAGAGTGACAGTGACAGAAGTGCTCAGA
GAGACAGCAAGACCTCAGTCCTCAGCCTTACACCCCCTACTCACCTTTGAGAGCCAACAGCAGCAAGTTG
GTGGCTTTGAGGGGCCTGAACAAGACGAATTTGATAAAGTCCTGGCAAGCATGGAGTTGGAGGAGCCTGG
CATGGAGCTGGAATGTGGAGTCAGCAGTGAGGCCATACCAATCCTGCCTGCCCAGCAGCGGGAGGGTTCA
GTATTGGCTAAAAAAGCCCGGGTAGTTGATCTGAGTGGATCTTGCCAGAAGGGGCCTGTGCCTGCCATCC
ACAAAGCGGGTATCATGTCCGCCCAGGATGAGTCTCTAGATCCTGTCATCCAATGTAGGACTCCACGACC
CCCCTTGAGACCTGGTGCTGTGGGTCACCTTCCTGTTCCAACTGCCTTAACAGTTCCCACTCAGCAACTC
CACTGGGAAGTCTGTCCGCAACGCTCCCCTGTTCAAGCACTTCAGCCTCTCCAAGCTGCTAGAGGGACCA
TTCAGAGCAGCCCTCAAAATCGTTTCCCTTGTCAGCCATTCCAGTCTCCAAGTTCCTGGTTAAGTGGCAA
AGCTCATTTACCCAGACCTCGAACTCCCAACTCAAGCTGTTCTACTCCCTCAAGGACTAGCTCTGGATTA
TTTCCTCGGATACCCTTACAACCGCAAGCTCCAGTGTCTTCCATTGGGTCTCCTGTTGGTACCCCAAAAG
GTCCCCAGGGAGCTCTGCAGACACCCATAGTCACCAACCACCTGGTGCAGCTAGTCACTGCTGCCAGCCG
GACACCCCAGCAGCCCACCCATCCCTCCACCCGAGCCAAAACTCGCCGTTTCCCTGGCCCAGCTGGGATC
CTGCCTCACCAGCAGAGTGGGAGAAGTCTGGAGGACATCATGGTTTCCGCGCCCCAAACTCCAACCCATG
GTGCTCTGGCTAAATTCCAGACAGAGATTGTTGCTAGTTCCCAGGCATCTGTGGAGGAGGATTTTGGGCG
AGGGCCCTGGCTGACCATGAAATCCACGCTAGGCCTGGATGAGAGAGACCCTAGCTGCTTCCTCTGTACC
TACAGCATTGTCATGGTGCTGCGCAAGCAGGCAGCCCTGAAGCAGCTTCCTAGGAACAAGGTCCCCAACA
TGGCGGTGATGATCAAGTCCCTGACTCGGAGCACAATGGACGCCAGTGTGGTTTTCAAGGACCCCACGGG
AGAGATGCAGGGGACGGTGCACAGGTTGCTGCTGGAGACGTGCCAGAATGAGCTGAAGCCTGGCTCAGTG
CTGCTGCTGAAGCAGATTGGAGTGTTTTCTCCTTCACTTCGAAATCACTACCTCAACGTGACACCCAACA
ACCTGGTCCATATTTACAGCCCGGATTCTGGGGATGGGAGCTTCCTCAAGCCATCTCAGCCCTTCCCCAA
GGATTCAGGGAGCTTCCAGCATGATGTGGCTGCAAAGCCCGAGGAAGGCTTCAGAACAGCACAGAACCTA
GAGGCAGAGGCGTCCCCTGAGGAAGAACTCCCAGAAGCAGATGACCTGGATGGACTCCTGAGTGAGCTTC
CTGAAGACTTCTTCTGTGGGACCAGTAGTTGAGAATTCTGCAGATATCCATCACACTGGCGGCCGCTCGA
GTCTAGAGGGCCCGTTTAAACCCGCTGATCAGCCTCGACTGTGCCTTCTAGTTGCCAGCCATCTGTTGTT
TGCCCCTCCCCCGTGCCTTCCTTGACCCTGGAAGGTGCCACTCCCACTGTCCTTTCCTAATAAAATGAGG
AAATTGCATCGCATTGTCTGAGTAGGTGTCATTCTATTCTGGGGGGTGGGGTGGGGCAGGACAGCAAGGG
GGAGGATTGGGAAGACAATAGCAGGCATGCTGGGGATGCGGTGGGCTCTATGGCTTCTGAGGCGGAAAGA
ACCAGCTGGGGCTCTAGGGGGTATCCCC
[124 nt withheld, positions 3389-3512]
C
[91 nt withheld, positions 3514-3604]
AGGGTGATGGTTCACGTACCTAGAAGTTCCTATTCCGAAGTTCCTATTCTCTAGAAAGTATAGGAACTTC
CTTGGCCAAAAAGCCTGAACTCACCGCGACGTCTGTCGAGAAGTTTCTGATCGAAAAGTTCGACAGCGTC
TCCGACCTGATGCAGCTCTCGGAGGGCGAAGAATCTCGTGCTTTCAGCTTCGATGTAGGAGGGCGTGGAT
ATGTCCTGCGGGTAAATAGCTGCGCCGATGGTTTCTACAAAGATCGTTATGTTTATCGGCACTTTGCATC
GGCCGCGCTCCCGATTCCGGAAGTGCTTGACATTGGGGAGTTCAGCGAGAGCCTGACCTATTGCATCTCC
CGCCGTGCACAGGGTGTCACGTTGCAAGACCTGCCTGAAACCGAACTGCCCGCTGTTCTGCAGCCGGTCG
CGGAGGCCATGGATGCGATCGCTGCGGCCGATCTTAGCCAGACGAGCGGGTTCGGCCCATTCGGACCGCA
AGGAATCGGTCAATACACTACATGGCGTGATTTCATATGCGCGATTGCTGATCCCCATGTGTATCACTGG
CAAACTGTGATGGACGACACCGTCAGTGCGTCCGTCGCGCAGGCTCTCGATGAGCTGATGCTTTGGGCCG
AGGACTGCCCCGAAGTCCGGCACCTCGTGCACGCGGATTTCGGCTCCAACAATGTCCTGACGGACAATGG
CCGCATAACAGCGGTCATTGACTGGAGCGAGGCGATGTTCGGGGATTCCCAATACGAGGTCGCCAACATC
TTCTTCTGGAGGCCGTGGTTGGCTTGTATGGAGCAGCAGACGCGCTACTTCGAGCGGAGGCATCCGGAGC
TTGCAGGATCGCCGCGGCTCCGGGCGTATATGCTCCGCATTGGTCTTGACCAACTCTATCAGAGCTTGGT
TGACGGCAATTTCGATGATGCAGCTTGGGCGCAGGGTCGATGCGACGCAATCGTCCGATCCGGAGCCGGG
ACTGTCGGGCGTACACAAATCGCCCGCAGAAGCGCGGCCGTCTGGACCGATGGCTGTGTAGAAGTACTCG
CCGATAGTGGAAACCGACGCCCCAGCACTCGTCCGAGGGCAAAGGAATAGCACGTACTACGAGATTTCGA
TTCCACCGCCGCCTTCTATGAAAGGTTGGGCTTCGGAATCGTTTTCCGGGACGCCGGCTGGATGATCCTC
CAGCGCGGGGATCTCATGCTGGAGTTCTTCGCCCACCCCAACTTGTTTATTGCAGCTTATAATGGTTACA
AATAAAGCAATAGCATCACAAATTTCACAAATAAAGCATTTTTTTCACTGCATTCTAGTTGTGGTTTGTC
CAAACTCATCAATGTATCTTATCATGTCTGTATACCGTCGACCTCTAGCTAGAGCTTGGCGTAATCATGG
TCATAGCTGTTTCCTGTGTGAAATTGTTATCCGCTCACAATTCCACACAACATACGAGCCGGAAGCATAA
AGTGTAAAGCCTGGGGTGCCTAATGAGTGAGCTAACTCACATTAATTGCGTTGCGCTCACTGCCCGCTTT
CCAGTCGGGAAACCTGTCGTGCCAGCTGCATTAATGAATCGGCCAACGCGCGGGGAGAGGCGGTTTGCGT
ATTGGGCGCTCTTCCGCTTCCTCGCTCACTGACTCGCTGCGCTCGGTCGTTCGGCTGCGGCGAGCGGTAT
CAGCTCACTCAAAGGCGGTAATACGGTTATCCACAGAATCAGGGGATAACGCAGGAAAGAACATGTGAGC
AAAAGGCCAGCAAAAGGCCAGGAACCGTAAAAAGGCCGCGTTGCTGGCGTTTTTCCATAGGCTCCGCCCC
CCTGACGAGCATCACAAAAATCGACGCTCAAGTCAGAGGTGGCGAAACCCGACAGGACTATAAAGATACC
AGGCGTTTCCCCCTGGAAGCTCCCTCGTGCGCTCTCCTGTTCCGACCCTGCCGCTTACCGGATACCTGTC
CGCCTTTCTCCCTTCGGGAAGCGTGGCGCTTTCTCATAGCTCACGCTGTAGGTATCTCAGTTCGGTGTAG
GTCGTTCGCTCCAAGCTGGGCTGTGTGCACGAACCCCCCGTTCAGCCCGACCGCTGCGCCTTATCCGGTA
ACTATCGTCTTGAGTCCAACCCGGTAAGACACGACTTATCGCCACTGGCAGCAGCCACTGGTAACAGGAT
TAGCAGAGCGAGGTATGTAGGCGGTGCTACAGAGTTCTTGAAGTGGTGGCCTAACTACGGCTACACTAGA
AGAACAGTATTTGGTATCTGCGCTCTGCTGAAGCCAGTTACCTTCGGAAAAAGAGTTGGTAGCTCTTGAT
CCGGCAAACAAACCACCGCTGGTAGCGGTGGTTTTTTTGTTTGCAAGCAGCAGATTACGCGCAGAAAAAA
AGGATCTCAAGAAGATCCTTTGATCTTTTCTACGGGGTCTGACGCTCAGTGGAACGAAAACTCACGTTAA
GGGATTTTGGTCATGAGATTATCAAAAAGGATCTTCACCTAGATCCTTTTAAATTAAAAATGAAGTTTTA
AATCAATCTAAAGTATATATGAGTAAACTTGGTCTGACAGTTACCAATGCTTAATCAGTGAGGCACCTAT
CTCAGCGATCTGTCTATTTCGTTCATCCATAGTTGCCTGACTCCCCGTCGTGTAGATAACTACGATACGG
GAGGGCTTACCATCTGGCCCCAGTGCTGCAATGATACCGCGAGACCCACGCTCACCGGCTCCAGATTTAT
CAGCAATAAACCAGCCAGCCGGAAGGGCCGAGCGCAGAAGTGGTCCTGCAACTTTATCCGCCTCCATCCA
GTCTATTAATTGTTGCCGGGAAGCTAGAGTAAGTAGTTCGCCAGTTAATAGTTTGCGCAACGTTGTTGCC
ATTGCTACAGGCATCGTGGTGTCACGCTCGTCGTTTGGTATGGCTTCATTCAGCTCCGGTTCCCAACGAT
CAAGGCGAGTTACATGATCCCCCATGTTGTGCAAAAAAGCGGTTAGCTCCTTCGGTCCTCCGATCGTTGT
CAGAAGTAAGTTGGCCGCAGTGTTATCACTCATGGTTATGGCAGCACTGCATAATTCTCTTACTGTCATG
CCATCCGTAAGATGCTTTTCTGTGACTGGTGAGTACTCAACCAAGTCATTCTGAGAATAGTGTATGCGGC
GACCGAGTTGCTCTTGCCCGGCGTCAATACGGGATAATACCGCGCCACATAGCAGAACTTTAAAAGTGCT
CATCATTGGAAAACGTTCTTCGGGGCGAAAACTCTCAAGGATCTTACCGCTGTTGAGATCCAGTTCGATG
TAACCCACTCGTGCACCCAACTGATCTTCAGCATCTTTTACTTTCACCAGCGTTTCTGGGTGAGCAAAAA
CAGGAAGGCAAAATGCCGCAAAAAAGGGAATAAGGGCGACACGGAAATGTTGAATACTCATACTCTTCCT
TTTTCAATATTATTGAAGCATTTATCAGGGTTATTGTCTCATGAGCGGATACATATTTGAATGTATTTAG
AAAAATAAACAAATAGGGGTTCCGCGCACATTTCCCCGAAAAGTGCCACCTGACGTCGACGGATCGGGAG
ATCTCCCGATCCCCTATGGTGCACTCTCAGTACAATCTGCTCTGATGCCGCATAGTTAAGCCAGTATCTG
CTCCCTGCTTGTGTGTTGGAGGTCGCTGAGTAGTGCGCGAGCAAAATTTAAGCTACAACAAGGCAAGGCT
TGACCGACAATTGCATGAAGAATCTGCTTAGGGTTAGGCGTTTTGCGCTGCTTCGCGATGTACGGGCCAG
ATATACGCGTTGACATTGATTATTGACTAGTTATTAATAGTAATCAATTACGGGGTCATTAGTTCATAGC
CCATATATGGAGTTCCGCGTTACATAACTTACGGTAAATGGCCCGCCTGGCTGACCGCCCAACGACCCCC
GCCCATTGACGTCAATAATGACGTATGTTCCCATAGTAACGCCAATAGGGACTTTCCATTGACGTCAATG
GGTGGAGTATTTACGGTAAACTGCCCACTTGGCAGTACATCAAGTGTATCATATGCCAAGTACGCCCCCT
ATTGACGTCAATGACGGTAAATGGCCCGCCTGGCATTATGCCCAGTACATGACCTTATGGGACTTTCCTA
CTTGGCAGTACATCTACGTATTAGTCATCGCTATTACCATG
